Addgene plasmid #118256: N295A (EcN) MetNIQ in pBAD
Purpose: N295A Mutation of MetN in Methionine ABC Transporter and Wild Type Methionine Binding Protein for Transport Activity Assay
Depositing lab: Douglas Rees. Depositing organization: California Institute of Technology. Publication: Noncanonical role for the binding protein in substrate uptake by the MetNI methionine ATP Binding Cassette (ABC) transporter. Nguyen PT, Lai JY, Lee AT, Kaiser JT, Rees DC. Proc Natl Acad Sci U S A. 2018 Oct 23. pii: 1811003115. doi: 10.1073/pnas.1811003115. PubMed 30352853.
Backbone
  Vector backbone: pBAD
  Backbone manufacturer: Thermo Scientific Invitrogen
  Backbone size w/o insert (bp): 3963
  Total vector size (bp): 6583
  Vector type: Bacterial Expression
Growth in bacteria
  Bacterial resistance: Ampicillin, 100 μg/mL
  Growth temperature: 37°C
  Growth strain: DH5alpha
  Copy number: Unknown
Gene/Insert 1
  Gene/Insert name: MetN (N295A)
  Species: E. coli
  Insert size (bp): 1032
  Mutation: Changed Asparagine (Asn) 295 to Alanine (Ala)
  GenBank ID: 944896
  Entrez Gene: metN (a.k.a. b0199, ECK0199, JW0195, abc, metD)
  Promoter: araBAD Promotoer
  Tag / fusion protein: 10x HIs Tag (N terminal on insert); Enterokinase Cleavage Site (N terminal on insert)
  Cloning method: Unknown
  Sequencing primers: 5′ pBAD Forward; 3′ TTAGCAATAATTTGCCCCGGACGCGTGACATA
Gene/Insert 2
  Gene/Insert name: MetI
  Species: E. coli
  Insert size (bp): 654
  GenBank ID: 944894
  Entrez Gene: metI (a.k.a. b0198, ECK0198, JW0194, metD, yaeE)
  Promoter: None
  Cloning method: Unknown
  Sequencing primers: 5′ TAGCGCGCAGATGGATTACGCCGGTGGCGTTAAGTTCGGC; 3′ GCCGACTTTAATGTGGTTTGGATCTTT
Gene/Insert 3
  Gene/Insert name: MetQ (alt name: Methionine Binding Protein)
  Species: E. coli
  Insert size (bp): 813
  GenBank ID: 944893
  Entrez Gene: metQ (a.k.a. b0197, ECK0197, metD, yaeC)
  Promoter: None
  Tag / fusion protein: 6x His Tag (C terminal on insert)
  Cloning method: Unknown
  Sequencing primers: 5′ TTTAATTCAGTTCGCAGGCGACCGCATCG; 3′ pBAD Reverse
Terms and licenses: Academic/Nonprofit Terms; Industry Terms: Not Available to Industry
How to cite: N295A (EcN) MetNIQ in pBAD was a gift from Douglas Rees (Addgene plasmid # 118256 ; http://n2t.net/addgene:118256 ; RRID:Addgene_118256)
