[The description below was written by a language model from this plasmid's Addgene catalogue record and pLannotate feature annotations shown in this document.]
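Description:
N295A (EcN) MetNIQ in pBAD is a 6,583 bp bacterial expression plasmid built on the Invitrogen pBAD backbone. It co-expresses the three components of the E. coli methionine ABC importer under arabinose control. The plasmid replicates from a ColE1/pMB1-type origin, flanked by the pBR322 bom region and a short remnant of rop, and is selected with ampicillin through the β-lactamase gene. The divergently transcribed araC gene supplies the regulator that keeps the araBAD promoter off until L-arabinose is added, so expression can be induced and titrated.

Downstream of the araBAD promoter, metN, metI and metQ lie in the same orientation as an operon-like unit. Only metN is recorded as having a promoter, and the metN and metI reading frames overlap slightly in the feature table, consistent with a single polycistronic transcript. This transcript ends at the rrnB T1 and T2 terminators. MetN, the ATPase subunit that energises transport, carries the Asn295-to-Ala substitution and an N-terminal 10xHis tag followed by an enterokinase cleavage site. The annotation software labelled a short stretch in this leader as a capTEV fragment, which most likely reflects the histidine tag rather than a true capTEV element. MetI, the membrane-spanning permease subunit, is untagged. MetQ, the methionine-binding protein, is wild type and carries a C-terminal 6xHis tag.

According to the record, the construct is intended for transport activity assays, in which the effect of the N295A change in MetN on methionine uptake is examined in the presence of the wild-type binding protein. The record does not state what role residue 295 plays.
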