Features (pLannotate 1.2.2; 15 found; start..end, strand, type, name):
      1..285     +  promoter       araBAD promoter: araBAD; promoter of the L-arabinose operon of E. coli; the araC regulatory gene is transcribed in the opposite direction (Guzman et al., 1995)
    325..342     +  CDS            capTEV™ (fragment): composite tag for in vivo biotinylation, TEV protease cleavage, and 6xHis tagging
    388..1416    +  CDS            metN: METN_ECOLI - Also known as abc. Experimental evidence at protein level: Swiss-Prot protein existence level 1. Part of the ABC transporter complex MetNIQ involved in methionine import (PubMed:12169620, PubMed:12218041, PubMed:12819857, PubMed:18621668, PubMed:30352853). Responsible for energy coupling to the transport system (PubMed:18621668, PubMed:25678706). It has also been shown to be involved in formyl-L-methionine transport (PubMed:12819857). From Escherichia coli (strain K12).
   1412..2062    +  CDS            metI: METI_ECOLI - Also known as yaeE. Experimental evidence at protein level: Swiss-Prot protein existence level 1. (Microbial infection) Probably transports the toxic C- terminal region of CdiA from E.coli strain MHI813 across the inner membrane to the cytoplasm, where CdiA has a toxic effect. Toxin transport is strain-specific, mutations in this gene do not confer resistance to several other tested CdiA toxins. From Escherichia coli (strain K12).
   2105..2917    +  CDS            metQ: METQ_ECOLI - Also known as yaeC. Experimental evidence at protein level: Swiss-Prot protein existence level 1. This protein is a component of a D-methionine permease, a binding protein-dependent, ATP-driven transport system. From Escherichia coli (strain K12).
   2918..2935    +  CDS            9xHis (fragment): 9xHis affinity tag
   3035..3150    +  ncRNA          5S rRNA: Accession: RF00001 - 5S ribosomal RNA
   3154..3240    +  terminator     rrnB T1 terminator: Escherichia coli rrnB; transcription terminator T1 from the E. coli rrnB gene
   3332..3359    +  terminator     rrnB T2 terminator: transcription terminator T2 from the E. coli rrnB gene
   3378..3469    +  promoter       AmpR promoter: bla
   3470..4330    +  CDS            AmpR: β-lactamase; bla; confers resistance to ampicillin, carbenicillin, and related antibiotics
   4501..5089    +  rep_origin     ori: high-copy-number ColE1/pMB1/pBR322/pUC origin of replication
   5275..5415    -  misc_feature   bom: basis of mobility region from pBR322
   5517..5557    -  CDS            rop (fragment): Rop protein, which maintains plasmids at low copy number; rop
   5679..6557    -  CDS            araC: L-arabinose regulatory protein; araC
>Addgene plasmid #118256 | N295A (EcN) MetNIQ in pBAD | depositor full sequence | sequence record 223949 | N295A EcN MetNIQ in pBAD
AAGAAACCAATTGTCCATATTGCATCAGACATTGCCGTCACTGCGTCTTTTACTGGCTCTTCTCGCTAAC
CAAACCGGTAACCCCGCTTATTAAAAGCATTCTGTAACAAAGCGGGACCAAAGCCATGACAAAAACGCGT
AACAAAAGTGTCTATAATCACGGCAGAAAAGTCCACATTGATTATTTGCACGGCGTCACACTTTGCTATG
CCATAGCATTTTTATCCATAAGATTAGCGGATCCTACCTGACGCTTTTTATCGCAACTCTCTACTGTTTC
TCCATACCCGTTTTTTGGGCTAACAGGAGGAATTAACCATGGGCCATCATCATCATCATCATCATCATCA
TCACAGCAGCGGCCATATCGACGACGACGACAAGCATATGATAAAACTTTCGAATATCACCAAAGTGTTC
CACCAGGGCACCCGCACCATCCAGGCGTTGAACAACGTCAGCCTGCATGTGCCAGCTGGACAAATTTATG
GCGTTATCGGTGCCTCAGGCGCGGGTAAGAGTACGCTTATACGTTGTGTAAACCTGCTGGAGCGCCCAAC
CGAGGGTAGCGTGCTGGTCGATGGCCAGGAACTGACCACGCTGTCAGAATCCGAGTTGACCAAAGCTCGC
CGCCAGATTGGTATGATTTTCCAGCATTTTAACCTGCTCTCTTCGCGTACTGTTTTTGGCAACGTGGCTC
TGCCGCTGGAGCTGGACAACACACCGAAAGACGAGGTCAAACGTCGCGTGACGGAATTGCTGTCATTGGT
TGGTCTTGGCGATAAGCATGATAGCTACCCGTCGAATCTTTCCGGTGGGCAGAAACAACGTGTGGCAATT
GCCCGTGCGTTAGCCAGCAATCCCAAAGTATTGCTGTGTGATGAAGCCACCAGCGCGCTGGACCCGGCAA
CGACACGTTCTATTCTCGAACTGCTGAAAGACATCAACCGCCGTCTGGGGTTGACGATTCTGTTGATCAC
CCACGAAATGGACGTTGTGAAGCGCATTTGTGATTGCGTGGCGGTCATCAGCAATGGAGAACTGATCGAG
CAGGACACGGTAAGTGAAGTGTTCTCGCATCCGAAAACGCCGCTGGCGCAGAAGTTTATTCAGTCGACCC
TGCATCTGGATATCCCGGAAGATTACCAGGAACGTCTGCAAGCGGAGCCATTTACTGACTGCGTGCCGAT
GCTGCGTCTGGAGTTTACCGGTCAATCGGTCGATGCCCCACTGCTTTCTGAAACCGCGCGTCGTTTCAAC
GTCAACAACGCCATTATTAGCGCGCAGATGGATTACGCCGGTGGCGTTAAGTTCGGCATCATGCTGACTG
AAATGCACGGCACACAACAAGATACGCAAGCCGCCATTGCCTGGCTGCAGGAACACCATGTAAAAGTAGA
GGTACTGGGTTATGTCTGAGCCGATGATGTGGCTGCTGGTTCGTGGCGTATGGGAAACGCTGGCAATGAC
CTTCGTATCCGGTTTTTTTGGCTTTGTGATTGGTCTGCCGGTTGGCGTTCTGCTTTATGTCACGCGTCCG
GGGCAAATTATTGCTAACGCGAAGCTGTATCGTACCGTTTCTGCGATTGTGAACATTTTCCGTTCCATCC
CGTTCATTATCTTGCTTGTATGGATGATTCCGTTTACCCGCGTTATTGTCGGTACATCGATTGGTTTGCA
GGCAGCGATTGTTCCGTTAACCGTTGGTGCAGCACCGTTTATTGCCCGTATGGTCGAGAACGCTCTGCTG
GAGATCCCAACCGGGTTAATTGAAGCTTCCCGCGCAATGGGTGCCACGCCGATGCAGATCGTCCGTAAGG
TGCTGTTACCGGAAGCGCTGCCGGGTCTGGTGAATGCGGCAACTATCACCCTGATTACCCTGGTCGGTTA
TTCCGCGATGGGTGGTGCAGTCGGTGCCGGTGGTTTAGGTCAGATTGGCTATCAGTATGGCTACATCGGC
TATAACGCGACGGTGATGAATACGGTACTGGTATTGCTGGTCATTCTGGTTTATTTAATTCAGTTCGCAG
GCGACCGCATCGTCCGGGCTGTCACTCGCAAGTAACGTTCAACACAACATAAATAATTGAAGAAGGAATA
AGGTATGGCGTTCAAATTCAAAACCTTTGCGGCAGTGGGAGCCCTGATCGGATCACTGGCACTGGTAGGC
TGCGGTCAGGATGAAAAAGATCCAAACCACATTAAAGTCGGCGTGATTGTTGGTGCCGAACAGCAGGTTG
CAGAAGTCGCGCAGAAAGTTGCGAAAGACAAATATGGCCTGGACGTTGAGCTGGTAACCTTCAACGACTA
TGTTCTGCCAAACGAAGCATTGAGCAAAGGCGATATCGACGCCAACGCCTTCCAGCATAAACCGTACCTT
GATCAGCAACTGAAAGATCGTGGCTACAAACTGGTCGCAGTAGGCAACACTTTTGTTTATCCGATTGCTG
GTTACTCCAAGAAAATCAAATCACTGGATGAACTGCAGGATGGTTCGCAGGTTGCCGTGCCAAACGACCC
AACTAACCTTGGTCGTTCACTGCTGCTGCTGCAAAAAGTGGGCTTGATCAAACTGAAAGATGGCGTTGGC
CTGCTGCCGACCGTTCTTGATGTTGTTGAGAACCCCAAAAATCTGAAAATTGTTGAACTGGAAGCACCGC
AACTGCCGCGTTCTCTGGACGACGCGCAAATCGCTCTGGCAGTTATCAATACCACCTATGCCAGCCAGAT
TGGCCTGACTCCGGCGAAAGACGGTATCTTTGTTGAAGATAAAGAGTCCCCGTACGTAAACCTGATCGTG
ACGCGTGAAGATAACAAAGACGCCGAGAACGTGAAGAAATTCGTCCAGGCTTATCAGTCTGACGAAGTTT
ACGAAGCAGCAAACAAAGTGTTTAACGGCGGAGCTGTTAAAGGCTGGCACCACCACCACCACCACTAAGA
ATTCGAAGCTTGGCTGTTTTGGCGGATGAGAGAAGATTTTCAGCCTGATACAGATTAAATCAGAACGCAG
AAGCGGTCTGATAAAACAGAATTTGCCTGGCGGCAGTAGCGCGGTGGTCCCACCTGACCCCATGCCGAAC
TCAGAAGTGAAACGCCGTAGCGCCGATGGTAGTGTGGGGTCTCCCCATGCGAGAGTAGGGAACTGCCAGG
CATCAAATAAAACGAAAGGCTCAGTCGAAAGACTGGGCCTTTCGTTTTATCTGTTGTTTGTCGGTGAACG
CTCTCCTGAGTAGGACAAATCCGCCGGGAGCGGATTTGAACGTTGCGAAGCAACGGCCCGGAGGGTGGCG
GGCAGGACGCCCGCCATAAACTGCCAGGCATCAAATTAAGCAGAAGGCCATCCTGACGGATGGCCTTTTT
GCGTTTCTACAAACTCTTTTGTTTATTTTTCTAAATACATTCAAATATGTATCCGCTCATGAGACAATAA
CCCTGATAAATGCTTCAATAATATTGAAAAAGGAAGAGTATGAGTATTCAACATTTCCGTGTCGCCCTTA
TTCCCTTTTTTGCGGCATTTTGCCTTCCTGTTTTTGCTCACCCAGAAACGCTGGTGAAAGTAAAAGATGC
TGAAGATCAGTTGGGTGCACGAGTGGGTTACATCGAACTGGATCTCAACAGCGGTAAGATCCTTGAGAGT
TTTCGCCCCGAAGAACGTTTTCCAATGATGAGCACTTTTAAAGTTCTGCTATGTGGCGCGGTATTATCCC
GTGTTGACGCCGGGCAAGAGCAACTCGGTCGCCGCATACACTATTCTCAGAATGACTTGGTTGAGTACTC
ACCAGTCACAGAAAAGCATCTTACGGATGGCATGACAGTAAGAGAATTATGCAGTGCTGCCATAACCATG
AGTGATAACACTGCGGCCAACTTACTTCTGACAACGATCGGAGGACCGAAGGAGCTAACCGCTTTTTTGC
ACAACATGGGGGATCATGTAACTCGCCTTGATCGTTGGGAACCGGAGCTGAATGAAGCCATACCAAACGA
CGAGCGTGACACCACGATGCCTGTAGCAATGGCAACAACGTTGCGCAAACTATTAACTGGCGAACTACTT
ACTCTAGCTTCCCGGCAACAATTAATAGACTGGATGGAGGCGGATAAAGTTGCAGGACCACTTCTGCGCT
CGGCCCTTCCGGCTGGCTGGTTTATTGCTGATAAATCTGGAGCCGGTGAGCGTGGGTCTCGCGGTATCAT
TGCAGCACTGGGGCCAGATGGTAAGCCCTCCCGTATCGTAGTTATCTACACGACGGGGAGTCAGGCAACT
ATGGATGAACGAAATAGACAGATCGCTGAGATAGGTGCCTCACTGATTAAGCATTGGTAACTGTCAGACC
AAGTTTACTCATATATACTTTAGATTGATTTAAAACTTCATTTTTAATTTAAAAGGATCTAGGTGAAGAT
CCTTTTTGATAATCTCATGACCAAAATCCCTTAACGTGAGTTTTCGTTCCACTGAGCGTCAGACCCCGTA
GAAAAGATCAAAGGATCTTCTTGAGATCCTTTTTTTCTGCGCGTAATCTGCTGCTTGCAAACAAAAAAAC
CACCGCTACCAGCGGTGGTTTGTTTGCCGGATCAAGAGCTACCAACTCTTTTTCCGAAGGTAACTGGCTT
CAGCAGAGCGCAGATACCAAATACTGTCCTTCTAGTGTAGCCGTAGTTAGGCCACCACTTCAAGAACTCT
GTAGCACCGCCTACATACCTCGCTCTGCTAATCCTGTTACCAGTGGCTGCTGCCAGTGGCGATAAGTCGT
GTCTTACCGGGTTGGACTCAAGACGATAGTTACCGGATAAGGCGCAGCGGTCGGGCTGAACGGGGGGTTC
GTGCACACAGCCCAGCTTGGAGCGAACGACCTACACCGAACTGAGATACCTACAGCGTGAGCTATGAGAA
AGCGCCACGCTTCCCGAAGGGAGAAAGGCGGACAGGTATCCGGTAAGCGGCAGGGTCGGAACAGGAGAGC
GCACGAGGGAGCTTCCAGGGGGAAACGCCTGGTATCTTTATAGTCCTGTCGGGTTTCGCCACCTCTGACT
TGAGCGTCGATTTTTGTGATGCTCGTCAGGGGGGCGGAGCCTATGGAAAAACGCCAGCAACGCGGCCTTT
TTACGGTTCCTGGCCTTTTGCTGGCCTTTTGCTCACATGTTCTTTCCTGCGTTATCCCCTGATTCTGTGG
ATAACCGTATTACCGCCTTTGAGTGAGCTGATACCGCTCGCCGCAGCCGAACGACCGAGCGCAGCGAGTC
AGTGAGCGAGGAAGCGGAAGAGCGCCTGATGCGGTATTTTCTCCTTACGCATCTGTGCGGTATTTCACAC
CGCATATGGTGCACTCTCAGTACAATCTGCTCTGATGCCGCATAGTTAAGCCAGTATACACTCCGCTATC
GCTACGTGACTGGGTCATGGCTGCGCCCCGACACCCGCCAACACCCGCTGACGCGCCCTGACGGGCTTGT
CTGCTCCCGGCATCCGCTTACAGACAAGCTGTGACCGTCTCCGGGAGCTGCATGTGTCAGAGGTTTTCAC
CGTCATCACCGAAACGCGCGAGGCAGCAGATCAATTCGCGCGCGAAGGCGAAGCGGCATGCATAATGTGC
CTGTCAAATGGACGAAGCAGGGATTCTGCAAACCCTATGCTACTCCGTCAAGCCGTCAATTGTCTGATTC
GTTACCAATTATGACAACTTGACGGCTACATCATTCACTTTTTCTTCACAACCGGCACGGAACTCGCTCG
GGCTGGCCCCGGTGCATTTTTTAAATACCCGCGAGAAATAGAGTTGATCGTCAAAACCAACATTGCGACC
GACGGTGGCGATAGGCATCCGGGTGGTGCTCAAAAGCAGCTTCGCCTGGCTGATACGTTGGTCCTCGCGC
CAGCTTAAGACGCTAATCCCTAACTGCTGGCGGAAAAGATGTGACAGACGCGACGGCGACAAGCAAACAT
GCTGTGCGACGCTGGCGATATCAAAATTGCTGTCTGCCAGGTGATCGCTGATGTACTGACAAGCCTCGCG
TACCCGATTATCCATCGGTGGATGGAGCGACTCGTTAATCGCTTCCATGCGCCGCAGTAACAATTGCTCA
AGCAGATTTATCGCCAGCAGCTCCGAATAGCGCCCTTCCCCTTGCCCGGCGTTAATGATTTGCCCAAACA
GGTCGCTGAAATGCGGCTGGTGCGCTTCATCCGGGCGAAAGAACCCCGTATTGGCAAATATTGACGGCCA
GTTAAGCCATTCATGCCAGTAGGCGCGCGGACGAAAGTAAACCCACTGGTGATACCATTCGCGAGCCTCC
GGATGACGACCGTAGTGATGAATCTCTCCTGGCGGGAACAGCAAAATATCACCCGGTCGGCAAACAAATT
CTCGTCCCTGATTTTTCACCACCCCCTGACCGCGAATGGTGAGATTGAGAATATAACCTTTCATTCCCAG
CGGTCGGTCGATAAAAAAATCGAGATAACCGTTGGCCTCAATCGGCGTTAAACCCGCCACCAGATGGGCA
TTAAACGAGTATCCCGGCAGCAGGGGATCATTTTGCGCTTCAGCCATACTTTTCATACTCCCGCCATTCA
GAG
