Features (pLannotate 1.2.2; 15 found; start..end, strand, type, name):
      1..285     +  promoter       araBAD promoter: araBAD; promoter of the L-arabinose operon of E. coli; the araC regulatory gene is transcribed in the opposite direction (Guzman et al., 1995)
    325..342     +  CDS            capTEV™ (fragment): composite tag for in vivo biotinylation, TEV protease cleavage, and 6xHis tagging
    388..1416    +  CDS            metN: METN_ECOLI - Also known as abc. Experimental evidence at protein level: Swiss-Prot protein existence level 1. Part of the ABC transporter complex MetNIQ involved in methionine import (PubMed:12169620, PubMed:12218041, PubMed:12819857, PubMed:18621668, PubMed:30352853). Responsible for energy coupling to the transport system (PubMed:18621668, PubMed:25678706). It has also been shown to be involved in formyl-L-methionine transport (PubMed:12819857). From Escherichia coli (strain K12).
   1412..2062    +  CDS            metI: METI_ECOLI - Also known as yaeE. Experimental evidence at protein level: Swiss-Prot protein existence level 1. (Microbial infection) Probably transports the toxic C- terminal region of CdiA from E.coli strain MHI813 across the inner membrane to the cytoplasm, where CdiA has a toxic effect. Toxin transport is strain-specific, mutations in this gene do not confer resistance to several other tested CdiA toxins. From Escherichia coli (strain K12).
   2105..2917    +  CDS            metQ: METQ_ECOLI - Also known as yaeC. Experimental evidence at protein level: Swiss-Prot protein existence level 1. This protein is a component of a D-methionine permease, a binding protein-dependent, ATP-driven transport system. From Escherichia coli (strain K12).
   2918..2935    +  CDS            9xHis (fragment): 9xHis affinity tag
   3035..3150    +  ncRNA          5S rRNA: Accession: RF00001 - 5S ribosomal RNA
   3154..3240    +  terminator     rrnB T1 terminator: Escherichia coli rrnB; transcription terminator T1 from the E. coli rrnB gene
   3332..3359    +  terminator     rrnB T2 terminator: transcription terminator T2 from the E. coli rrnB gene
   3378..3469    +  promoter       AmpR promoter: bla
   3470..4330    +  CDS            AmpR: β-lactamase; bla; confers resistance to ampicillin, carbenicillin, and related antibiotics
   4501..5089    +  rep_origin     ori: high-copy-number ColE1/pMB1/pBR322/pUC origin of replication
   5275..5415    -  misc_feature   bom: basis of mobility region from pBR322
   5517..5557    -  CDS            rop (fragment): Rop protein, which maintains plasmids at low copy number; rop
   5679..6557    -  CDS            araC: L-arabinose regulatory protein; araC
>Addgene plasmid #118256 | N295A (EcN) MetNIQ in pBAD | addgene full sequence | sequence record 228530 | Addgene NGS Result
AAGAAACCAATTGTCCATATTGCATCAGACATTGCCGTCACTGCGTCTTTTACTGGCTCTTCTCGCTAAC
CAAACCGGTAACCCCGCTTATTAAAAGCATTCTGTAACAAAGCGGGACCAAAGCCATGACAAAAACGCGT
AACAAAAGTGTCTATAATCACGGCAGAAAAGTCCACATTGATTATTTGCACGGCGTCACACTTTGCTATG
CCATAGCATTTTTATCCATAAGATTAGCGGATCCTACCTGACGCTTTTTATCGCAACTCTCTACTGTTTC
TCCATACCCGTTTTTTGGGCTAACAGGAGGAATTAACCATGGGCCATCATCATCATCATCATCATCATCA
TCACAGCAGCGGCCATATCGACGACGACGACAAGCATATGATAAAACTTTCGAATATCACCAAAGTGTTC
CACCAGGGCACCCGCACCATCCAGGCGTTGAACAACGTCAGCCTGCATGTGCCAGCTGGACAAATTTATG
GCGTTATCGGTGCCTCAGGCGCGGGTAAGAGTACGCTTATACGTTGTGTAAACCTGCTGGAGCGCCCAAC
CGAGGGTAGCGTGCTGGTCGATGGCCAGGAACTGACCACGCTGTCAGAATCCGAGTTGACCAAAGCTCGC
CGCCAGATTGGTATGATTTTCCAGCATTTTAACCTGCTCTCTTCGCGTACTGTTTTTGGCAACGTGGCTC
TGCCGCTGGAGCTGGACAACACACCGAAAGACGAGGTCAAACGTCGCGTGACGGAATTGCTGTCATTGGT
TGGTCTTGGCGATAAGCATGATAGCTACCCGTCGAATCTTTCCGGTGGGCAGAAACAACGTGTGGCAATT
GCCCGTGCGTTAGCCAGCAATCCCAAAGTATTGCTGTGTGATGAAGCCACCAGCGCGCTGGACCCGGCAA
CGACACGTTCTATTCTCGAACTGCTGAAAGACATCAACCGCCGTCTGGGGTTGACGATTCTGTTGATCAC
CCACGAAATGGACGTTGTGAAGCGCATTTGTGATTGCGTGGCGGTCATCAGCAATGGAGAACTGATCGAG
CAGGACACGGTAAGTGAAGTGTTCTCGCATCCGAAAACGCCGCTGGCGCAGAAGTTTATTCAGTCGACCC
TGCATCTGGATATCCCGGAAGATTACCAGGAACGTCTGCAAGCGGAGCCATTTACTGACTGCGTGCCGAT
GCTGCGTCTGGAGTTTACCGGTCAATCGGTCGATGCCCCACTGCTTTCTGAAACCGCGCGTCGTTTCAAC
GTCAACAACGCGATTATTAGCGCGCAGATGGATTACGCCGGTGGCGTTAAGTTCGGCATCATGCTGACTG
AAATGCACGGCACACAACAAGATACGCAAGCCGCCATTGCCTGGCTGCAGGAACACCATGTAAAAGTAGA
GGTACTGGGTTATGTCTGAGCCGATGATGTGGCTGCTGGTTCGTGGCGTATGGGAAACGCTGGCAATGAC
CTTCGTATCCGGTTTTTTTGGCTTTGTGATTGGTCTGCCGGTTGGCGTTCTGCTTTATGTCACGCGTCCG
GGGCAAATTATTGCTAACGCGAAGCTGTATCGTACCGTTTCTGCGATTGTGAACATTTTCCGTTCCATCC
CGTTCATTATCTTGCTTGTATGGATGATTCCGTTTACCCGCGTTATTGTCGGTACATCGATTGGTTTGCA
GGCAGCGATTGTTCCGTTAACCGTTGGTGCAGCACCGTTTATTGCCCGTATGGTCGAGAACGCTCTGCTG
GAGATCCCAACCGGGTTAATTGAAGCTTCCCGCGCAATGGGTGCCACGCCGATGCAGATCGTCCGTAAGG
TGCTGTTACCGGAAGCGCTGCCGGGTCTGGTGAATGCGGCAACTATCACCCTGATTACCCTGGTCGGTTA
TTCCGCGATGGGTGGTGCAGTCGGTGCCGGTGGTTTAGGTCAGATTGGCTATCAGTATGGCTACATCGGC
TATAACGCGACGGTGATGAATACGGTACTGGTATTGCTGGTCATTCTGGTTTATTTAATTCAGTTCGCAG
GCGACCGCATCGTCCGGGCTGTCACTCGCAAGTAACGTTCAACACAACATAAATAATTGAAGAAGGAATA
AGGTATGGCGTTCAAATTCAAAACCTTTGCGGCAGTGGGAGCCCTGATCGGATCACTGGCACTGGTAGGC
TGCGGTCAGGATGAAAAAGATCCAAACCACATTAAAGTCGGCGTGATTGTTGGTGCCGAACAGCAGGTTG
CAGAAGTCGCGCAGAAAGTTGCGAAAGACAAATATGGCCTGGACGTTGAGCTGGTAACCTTCAACGACTA
TGTTCTGCCAAACGAAGCATTGAGCAAAGGCGATATCGACGCCAACGCCTTCCAGCATAAACCGTACCTT
GATCAGCAACTGAAAGATCGTGGCTACAAACTGGTCGCAGTAGGCAACACTTTTGTTTATCCGATTGCTG
GTTACTCCAAGAAAATCAAATCACTGGATGAACTGCAGGATGGTTCGCAGGTTGCCGTGCCAAACGACCC
AACTAACCTTGGTCGTTCACTGCTGCTGCTGCAAAAAGTGGGCTTGATCAAACTGAAAGATGGCGTTGGC
CTGCTGCCGACCGTTCTTGATGTTGTTGAGAACCCCAAAAATCTGAAAATTGTTGAACTGGAAGCACCGC
AACTGCCGCGTTCTCTGGACGACGCGCAAATCGCTCTGGCAGTTATCAATACCACCTATGCCAGCCAGAT
TGGCCTGACTCCGGCGAAAGACGGTATCTTTGTTGAAGATAAAGAGTCCCCGTACGTAAACCTGATCGTG
ACGCGTGAAGATAACAAAGACGCCGAGAACGTGAAGAAATTCGTCCAGGCTTATCAGTCTGACGAAGTTT
ACGAAGCAGCAAACAAAGTGTTTAACGGCGGAGCTGTTAAAGGCTGGCACCACCACCACCACCACTAAGA
ATTCGAAGCTTGGCTGTTTTGGCGGATGAGAGAAGATTTTCAGCCTGATACAGATTAAATCAGAACGCAG
AAGCGGTCTGATAAAACAGAATTTGCCTGGCGGCAGTAGCGCGGTGGTCCCACCTGACCCCATGCCGAAC
TCAGAAGTGAAACGCCGTAGCGCCGATGGTAGTGTGGGGTCTCCCCATGCGAGAGTAGGGAACTGCCAGG
CATCAAATAAAACGAAAGGCTCAGTCGAAAGACTGGGCCTTTCGTTTTATCTGTTGTTTGTCGGTGAACG
CTCTCCTGAGTAGGACAAATCCGCCGGGAGCGGATTTGAACGTTGCGAAGCAACGGCCCGGAGGGTGGCG
GGCAGGACGCCCGCCATAAACTGCCAGGCATCAAATTAAGCAGAAGGCCATCCTGACGGATGGCCTTTTT
GCGTTTCTACAAACTCTTTTGTTTATTTTTCTAAATACATTCAAATATGTATCCGCTCATGAGACAATAA
CCCTGATAAATGCTTCAATAATATTGAAAAAGGAAGAGTATGAGTATTCAACATTTCCGTGTCGCCCTTA
TTCCCTTTTTTGCGGCATTTTGCCTTCCTGTTTTTGCTCACCCAGAAACGCTGGTGAAAGTAAAAGATGC
TGAAGATCAGTTGGGTGCACGAGTGGGTTACATCGAACTGGATCTCAACAGCGGTAAGATCCTTGAGAGT
TTTCGCCCCGAAGAACGTTTTCCAATGATGAGCACTTTTAAAGTTCTGCTATGTGGCGCGGTATTATCCC
GTGTTGACGCCGGGCAAGAGCAACTCGGTCGCCGCATACACTATTCTCAGAATGACTTGGTTGAGTACTC
ACCAGTCACAGAAAAGCATCTTACGGATGGCATGACAGTAAGAGAATTATGCAGTGCTGCCATAACCATG
AGTGATAACACTGCGGCCAACTTACTTCTGACAACGATCGGAGGACCGAAGGAGCTAACCGCTTTTTTGC
ACAACATGGGGGATCATGTAACTCGCCTTGATCGTTGGGAACCGGAGCTGAATGAAGCCATACCAAACGA
CGAGCGTGACACCACGATGCCTGTAGCAATGGCAACAACGTTGCGCAAACTATTAACTGGCGAACTACTT
ACTCTAGCTTCCCGGCAACAATTAATAGACTGGATGGAGGCGGATAAAGTTGCAGGACCACTTCTGCGCT
CGGCCCTTCCGGCTGGCTGGTTTATTGCTGATAAATCTGGAGCCGGTGAGCGTGGGTCTCGCGGTATCAT
TGCAGCACTGGGGCCAGATGGTAAGCCCTCCCGTATCGTAGTTATCTACACGACGGGGAGTCAGGCAACT
ATGGATGAACGAAATAGACAGATCGCTGAGATAGGTGCCTCACTGATTAAGCATTGGTAACTGTCAGACC
AAGTTTACTCATATATACTTTAGATTGATTTAAAACTTCATTTTTAATTTAAAAGGATCTAGGTGAAGAT
CCTTTTTGATAATCTCATGACCAAAATCCCTTAACGTGAGTTTTCGTTCCACTGAGCGTCAGACCCCGTA
GAAAAGATCAAAGGATCTTCTTGAGATCCTTTTTTTCTGCGCGTAATCTGCTGCTTGCAAACAAAAAAAC
CACCGCTACCAGCGGTGGTTTGTTTGCCGGATCAAGAGCTACCAACTCTTTTTCCGAAGGTAACTGGCTT
CAGCAGAGCGCAGATACCAAATACTGTCCTTCTAGTGTAGCCGTAGTTAGGCCACCACTTCAAGAACTCT
GTAGCACCGCCTACATACCTCGCTCTGCTAATCCTGTTACCAGTGGCTGCTGCCAGTGGCGATAAGTCGT
GTCTTACCGGGTTGGACTCAAGACGATAGTTACCGGATAAGGCGCAGCGGTCGGGCTGAACGGGGGGTTC
GTGCACACAGCCCAGCTTGGAGCGAACGACCTACACCGAACTGAGATACCTACAGCGTGAGCTATGAGAA
AGCGCCACGCTTCCCGAAGGGAGAAAGGCGGACAGGTATCCGGTAAGCGGCAGGGTCGGAACAGGAGAGC
GCACGAGGGAGCTTCCAGGGGGAAACGCCTGGTATCTTTATAGTCCTGTCGGGTTTCGCCACCTCTGACT
TGAGCGTCGATTTTTGTGATGCTCGTCAGGGGGGCGGAGCCTATGGAAAAACGCCAGCAACGCGGCCTTT
TTACGGTTCCTGGCCTTTTGCTGGCCTTTTGCTCACATGTTCTTTCCTGCGTTATCCCCTGATTCTGTGG
ATAACCGTATTACCGCCTTTGAGTGAGCTGATACCGCTCGCCGCAGCCGAACGACCGAGCGCAGCGAGTC
AGTGAGCGAGGAAGCGGAAGAGCGCCTGATGCGGTATTTTCTCCTTACGCATCTGTGCGGTATTTCACAC
CGCATATGGTGCACTCTCAGTACAATCTGCTCTGATGCCGCATAGTTAAGCCAGTATACACTCCGCTATC
GCTACGTGACTGGGTCATGGCTGCGCCCCGACACCCGCCAACACCCGCTGACGCGCCCTGACGGGCTTGT
CTGCTCCCGGCATCCGCTTACAGACAAGCTGTGACCGTCTCCGGGAGCTGCATGTGTCAGAGGTTTTCAC
CGTCATCACCGAAACGCGCGAGGCAGCAGATCAATTCGCGCGCGAAGGCGAAGCGGCATGCATAATGTGC
CTGTCAAATGGACGAAGCAGGGATTCTGCAAACCCTATGCTACTCCGTCAAGCCGTCAATTGTCTGATTC
GTTACCAATTATGACAACTTGACGGCTACATCATTCACTTTTTCTTCACAACCGGCACGGAACTCGCTCG
GGCTGGCCCCGGTGCATTTTTTAAATACCCGCGAGAAATAGAGTTGATCGTCAAAACCAACATTGCGACC
GACGGTGGCGATAGGCATCCGGGTGGTGCTCAAAAGCAGCTTCGCCTGGCTGATACGTTGGTCCTCGCGC
CAGCTTAAGACGCTAATCCCTAACTGCTGGCGGAAAAGATGTGACAGACGCGACGGCGACAAGCAAACAT
GCTGTGCGACGCTGGCGATATCAAAATTGCTGTCTGCCAGGTGATCGCTGATGTACTGACAAGCCTCGCG
TACCCGATTATCCATCGGTGGATGGAGCGACTCGTTAATCGCTTCCATGCGCCGCAGTAACAATTGCTCA
AGCAGATTTATCGCCAGCAGCTCCGAATAGCGCCCTTCCCCTTGCCCGGCGTTAATGATTTGCCCAAACA
GGTCGCTGAAATGCGGCTGGTGCGCTTCATCCGGGCGAAAGAACCCCGTATTGGCAAATATTGACGGCCA
GTTAAGCCATTCATGCCAGTAGGCGCGCGGACGAAAGTAAACCCACTGGTGATACCATTCGCGAGCCTCC
GGATGACGACCGTAGTGATGAATCTCTCCTGGCGGGAACAGCAAAATATCACCCGGTCGGCAAACAAATT
CTCGTCCCTGATTTTTCACCACCCCCTGACCGCGAATGGTGAGATTGAGAATATAACCTTTCATTCCCAG
CGGTCGGTCGATAAAAAAATCGAGATAACCGTTGGCCTCAATCGGCGTTAAACCCGCCACCAGATGGGCA
TTAAACGAGTATCCCGGCAGCAGGGGATCATTTTGCGCTTCAGCCATACTTTTCATACTCCCGCCATTCA
GAG
